>Addgene plasmid #106390 | pBBR6k-J23101-GFPuv | addgene full sequence | sequence record 206266 | Addgene NGS Result
TCCAGAAAACACGGCTCATCGGGCATCGGCAGGCGCTGCTGCCCGCGCCGTTCCCATTCCTCCGTTTCGG
TCAAGGCTGGCAGGTCTGGTTCCATGCCCGGAATGCCGGGCTGGCTGGGCGGCTCCTCGCCGGGGCCGGT
CGGTAGTTGCTGCTCGCCCGGATACAGGGTCGGGATGCGGCGCAGGTCGCCATGCCCCAACAGCGATTCG
TCCTGGTCGTCGTGATCAACCACCACGGCGGCACTGAACACCGACAGGCGCAACTGGTCGCGGGGCTGGC
CCCACGCCACGCGGTCATTGACCACGTAGGCCGACACGGTGCCGGGGCCGTTGAGCTTCACGACGGAGAT
CCAGCGCTCGGCCACCAAGTCCTTGACTGCGTATTGGACCGTCCGCAAAGAACGTCCGATGAGCTTGGAA
AGTGTCTTCTGGCTGACCACCACGGCGTTCTGGTGGCCCATCTGCGCCACGAGGTGATGCAGCAGCATTG
CCGCCGTGGGTTTCCTCGCAATAAGCCCGGCCCACGCCTCATGCGCTTTGCGTTCCGTTTGCACCCAGTG
ACCGGGCTTGTTCTTGGCTTGAATGCCGATTTCTCTGGACTGCGTGGCCATGCTTATCTCCATGCGGTAG
GGGTGCCGCACGGTTGCGGCACCATGCGCAATCAGCTGCAACTTTTCGGCAGCGCGACAACAATTATGCG
TTGCGTAAAAGTGGCAGTCAATTACAGATTTTCTTTAACCTACGCAATGAGCTATTGCGGGGGGTGCCGC
AATGAGCTGTTGCGTACCCCCCTTTTTTAAGTTGTTGATTTTTAAGTCTTTCGCATTTCGCCCTATATCT
AGTTCTTTGGTGCCCAAAGAAGGGCACCCCTGCGGGGTTCCCCCACGCCTTCGGCGCGGCTCCCCCTCCG
GCAAAAAGTGGCCCCTCCGGGGCTTGTTGATCGACTGCGCGGCCTTCGGCCTTGCCCAAGGTGGCGCTGC
CCCCTTGGAACCCCCGCACTCGCCGCCGTGAGGCTCGGGGGGCAGGCGGGCGGGCTTCGCCCTTCGACTG
CCCCCACTCGCATAGGCTTGGGTCGTTCCAGGCGCGTCAAGGCCAAGCCGCTGCGCGGTCGCTGCGCGAG
CCTTGACCCGCCTTCCACTTGGTGTCCAACCGGCAAGCGAAGCGCGCAGGCCGCAGGCCGGAGGCTTTTC
CCCAGAGAAAATTAAAAAAATTGATGGGGCAAGGCCGCAGGCCGCGCAGTTGGAGCCGGTGGGTATGTGG
TCGAAGGCTGGGTAGCCGGTGGGCAATCCCTGTGGTCAAGCTCGTGGGCAGGCGCAGCCTGTCCATCAGC
TTGTCCAGCAGGGTTGTCCACGGGCCGAGCGAAGCGAGCCAGCCGGTGGCCGCTCGCGGCCATCGTCCAC
ATATCCTAGTGCTTGGATTCTCACCAATAAAAAACGCCCGGCGGCAACCGAGCGTTCTGAACAAATCCAG
ATGGAGTTCTGAGGTCATTACTGGATCTATCAACAGGAGTCCAAGCGAGCTCTCGAACCCCAGAGTCCCG
CTCAGAAGAACTCGTCAAGAAGGCGATAGAAGGCGATGCGCTGCGAATCGGGAGCGGCGATACCGTAAAG
CACGAGGAAGCGGTCAGCCCATTCGCCGCCAAGCTCTTCAGCAATATCACGGGTAGCCAACGCTATGTCC
TGATAGCGGTCCGCCACACCCAGCCGGCCACAGTCGATGAATCCAGAAAAGCGGCCATTTTCCACCATGA
TATTCGGCAAGCAGGCATCGCCATGGGTCACGACGAGATCCTCGCCGTCGGGCATGCGCGCCTTGAGCCT
GGCGAACAGTTCGGCTGGCGCGAGCCCCTGATGCTCTTCGTCCAGATCATCCTGATCGACAAGACCGGCT
TCCATCCGAGTACGTGCTCGCTCGATGCGATGTTTCGCTTGGTGGTCGAATGGGCAGGTAGCCGGATCAA
GCGTATGCAGCCGCCGCATTGCATCAGCCATGATGGATACTTTCTCGGCAGGAGCAAGGTGAGATGACAG
GAGATCCTGCCCCGGCACTTCGCCCAATAGCAGCCAGTCCCTTCCCGCTTCAGTGACAACGTCGAGCACA
GCTGCGCAAGGAACGCCCGTCGTGGCCAGCCACGATAGCCGCGCTGCCTCGTCCTGCAGTTCATTCAGGG
CACCGGACAGGTCGGTCTTGACAAAAAGAACCGGGCGCCCCTGCGCTGACAGCCGGAACACGGCGGCATC
AGAGCAGCCGATTGTCTGTTGTGCCCAGTCATAGCCGAATAGCCTCTCCACCCAAGCGGCCGGAGAACCT
GCGTGCAATCCATCTTGTTCAATCATGCGAAACGATCCTCATCCTGTCTCTTGATCAGATCATGATCCCC
TGCGCCATCAGATCCTTGGCGGCAAGAAAGCCATCCAGTTTACTTTGCAGGGCTTCCCAACCTTACCAGA
GGGCGCCCCAGCTGGCAATTCCGACGTCGGTGCCTAATGAGTGAGCTAACTTACATTAATTGCGTTGCGC
TCACTGCCCGCTTTCCAGTCGGGAAACCTGTCGTGCCAGCTGCATTAATGAATCGGCCAACGCGCGGGGA
GAGGCGGTTTGCGTATTGGGCGCCAGGGTGGTTTTTCTTTTCACCAGTGAGACGGGCAACAGCTGATTGC
CCTTCACCGCCTGGCCCTGAGAGAGTTGCAGCAAGCGGTCCACGCTGGTTTGCCCCAGCAGGCGAAAATC
CTGTTTGATGGTGGTTAACGGCGGGATATAACATGAGCTGTCTTCGGTATCGTCGTATCCCACTACCGAG
ATGTCCGCACCAACGCGCAGCCCGGACTCGGTAATGGCGCGCATTGCGCCCAGCGCCATCTGATCGTTGG
CAACCAGCATCGCAGTGGGAACGATGCCCTCATTCAGCATTTGCATGGTTTGTTGAAAACCGGACATGGC
ACTCCAGTCGCCTTCCCGTTCCGCTATCGGCTGAATTTGATTGCGAGTGAGATATTTATGCCAGCCAGCC
AGACGCAGACGCGCCGAGACAGAACTTAATGGGCCCGCTAACAGCGCGATTTGCTGGTGACCCAATGCGA
CCAGATGCTCCACGCCCAGTCGCGTACCGTCTTCATGGGAGAAAATAATACTGTTGATGGGTGTCTGGTC
AGAGACATCAAGAAATAACGCCGGAACATTAGTGCAGGCAGCTTCCACAGCAATGGCATCCTGGTCATCC
AGCGGATAGTTAATGATCAGCCCACTGACGCGTTGCGCGAGAAGATTGTGCACCGCCGCTTTACAGGCTT
CGACGCCGCTTCGTTCTACCATCGACACCACCACGCTGGCACCCAGTTGATCGGCGCGAGATTTAATCGC
CGCGACAATTTGCGACGGCGCGTGCAGGGCCAGACTGGAGGTGGCAACGCCAATCAGCAACGACTGTTTG
CCCGCCAGTTGTTGTGCCACGCGGTTGGGAATGTAATTCAGCTCCGCCATCGCCGCTTCCACTTTTTCCC
GCGTTTTCGCAGAAACGTGGCTGGCCTGGTTCACCACGCGGGAAACGGTCTGATAAGAGACACCGGCATA
CTCTGCGACATCGTATAACGTTACTGGTTTCACATTCACCACCCTGAATTGACTCTCTTGCTAGCATAAT
ACCTAGGACTGAGCTAGCTGTAAATTCGATGGTGTCCGGGATCTCGACGCTCTCCCTTATGCGACTCCTG
CATTAGGAAGCAGCCCAGTAGTAGGTTGAGGCCGTTGAGCACCGCCGCCGCAAGGAATGGTGCATGCAAG
GAGATGGCGCCCAACAGTCCCCCGGCCACGGGGCCTGCCACCATACCCACGCCGAAACAAGCGCTCATGA
GCCCGAAGTGGCGAGCCCGATCTTCCCCATCGGTGATGTCGGCGATATAGGCGCCAGCAACCGCACCTGT
GGCGCCGGTGATGCCGGCCACGATGCGTCCGGCGTAGAGGATCGAGAATTGTGAGCGGATAACAATTGAC
ATTGTGAGCGGATAACAAGATACTGAGCACATCAGCAGGACGCACTGACCGAATTCAAAAGATCTTTTAA
GAAGGAGATATACATATGAGTAAAGGAGAAGAACTTTTCACTGGAGTTGTCCCAATTCTTGTTGAATTAG
ATGGTGATGTTAATGGGCACAAATTTTCTGTCAGTGGAGAGGGTGAAGGTGATGCAACATACGGAAAACT
TACCCTTAAATTTATTTGCACTACTGGAAAACTACCTGTTCCGTGGCCAACACTTGTCACTACTTTCTCT
TATGGTGTTCAATGCTTTTCCCGTTATCCGGATCACATGAAACGGCATGACTTTTTCAAGAGTGCCATGC
CCGAAGGTTATGTACAGGAACGCACTATATCTTTCAAAGATGACGGGAACTACAAGACGCGTGCTGAAGT
CAAGTTTGAAGGTGATACCCTTGTTAATCGTATCGAGTTAAAAGGTATTGATTTTAAAGAAGATGGAAAC
ATTCTCGGACACAAACTGGAGTACAACTATAACTCACACAATGTATACATCACGGCAGACAAACAAAAGA
ATGGAATCAAAGCTAACTTCAAAATTCGCCACAACATTGAAGATGGCTCCGTTCAACTAGCAGACCATTA
TCAACAAAATACTCCAATTGGCGATGGCCCTGTCCTTTTACCAGACAACCATTACCTGTCCACACAATCT
GCCCTTTCGAAAGATCCCAACGAAAAGCGTGACCACATGGTCCTTCTTGAGTTTGTAACTGCTGCTGGGA
TTACACATGGCATGGATGAGCTCTACAAATAAGGATCCAAACTCGAGTAAGGATCTCCAGGCATCAAATA
AAACGAAAGGCTCAGTCGAAAGACTGGGCCTTTCGTTTTATCTGTTGTTTGTCGGTGAACGCTCTCTACT
AGAGTCACACTGGCTCACCTTCGGGTGGGCCTTTCTGCGTTTATACCTAGGCTACAGCCGATAGTCTGGA
ACAGCGCACTTACGGGTTGCTGCGCAACCCAAGTGCTACCGGCGCGGCAGCGTGACCCGTGTCGGCGGCT
CCAACGGCTCGCCATCG
Features (pLannotate 1.2.2; 16 found; start..end, strand, type, name):
    612..1383    -  rep_origin     pBBR1 oriV: replication origin of the broad-host-range plasmid pBBR1 from Bordetella bronchiseptica; requires the pBBR1 Rep protein for replication
   1417..1511    -  terminator     lambda t0 terminator: transcription terminator from phage lambda
   1545..2336    -  CDS            neo: KKA2_KLEPN - Also known as kan, nptII. Experimental evidence at protein level: Swiss-Prot protein existence level 1. Resistance to kanamycin, neomycin, paromomycin, ribostamycin, butirosin and gentamicin B. From Klebsiella pneumoniae.
   2368..2472    -  CDS            tnpA (fragment): TN5P_ECOLX - Also known as tnp. Experimental evidence at protein level: Swiss-Prot protein existence level 1. Mediates transposition of transposon Tn5 by a 'cut and paste' mechanism. First, the monomeric transposase binds the 19 bp inverted DNA repeats flanking the transposon. Then, dimerization of the DNA- bound transposase creates a synaptic DNA complex. After nicking of the first DNA strand, excision of the transposon proceeds through a series of intermediates. The transposase then mediates the insertion of the transposon at a new site by strand transfer. The activity of the wild- type tran
   2487..2508    -  protein_bind   CAP binding site: CAP binding activates transcription in the presence of cAMP. E. coli catabolite activator protein
   2521..3603    -  CDS            lacI: lac repressor; lacI; The lac repressor binds to the lac operator to inhibit transcription in E. coli. This inhibition can be relieved by adding lactose or isopropyl-β-D-thiogalactopyranoside (IPTG).
   3604..3629    -  promoter       lacIq promoter (fragment): lacI (mutant); In the lacIq allele, a single base change in the promoter boosts expression of the lacI gene about 10-fold.
   3630..3661    -  promoter       J23119 promoter (fragment): bacterial promoter (Registry of Standard Biological Parts BBa J23119)
   3684..3963    -  CDS            TcR (fragment): tetracycline efflux protein; tet; confers resistance to tetracycline
   3969..3985    +  protein_bind   lac operator: The lac repressor binds to the lac operator to inhibit transcription in E. coli. This inhibition can be relieved by adding lactose or isopropyl-β-D-thiogalactopyranoside (IPTG). lac repressor encoded by lacI
   3992..4008    +  protein_bind   lac operator: The lac repressor binds to the lac operator to inhibit transcription in E. coli. This inhibition can be relieved by adding lactose or isopropyl-β-D-thiogalactopyranoside (IPTG). lac repressor encoded by lacI
   4008..4040    +  promoter       PLtetO-1 promoter (fragment): modified phage lambda PL promoter with tet operator sites (Lutz and Bujard, 1997)
   4076..4789    +  CDS            &alpha;GFP: &alpha;GFP is a basic (constitutively fluorescent) long stokes shift fluorescent protein published in 1996, derived from Aequorea victoria.
   4825..4896    +  terminator     rrnB T1 terminator: transcription terminator T1 from the E. coli rrnB gene
   4912..4939    +  terminator     T7Te terminator: phage T7 early transcription terminator
   5006..611     -  CDS            pBBR1 Rep (across the origin): replication protein for the broad-host-range plasmid pBBR1 from Bordetella bronchiseptica
