[The description below was written by a language model from this plasmid's Addgene catalogue record and pLannotate feature annotations shown in this document.]
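Description:
pBBR6k-J23101-GFPuv is a low-copy, broad-host-range bacterial expression plasmid built on the pSEVA234 backbone. It comes from a set of genetic tools developed for reliable gene expression in Pseudomonas putida. Replication depends on the pBBR1 oriV together with the pBBR1 Rep protein, a pair that functions in many Gram-negative hosts as well as in the E. coli cloning strain used for propagation. Selection is by kanamycin through the neo (nptII) aminoglycoside phosphotransferase gene, which is followed by a lambda t0 terminator. A short Tn5 transposase fragment next to the marker appears to be a leftover of the marker's origin rather than a functional element.

The payload is an IPTG-inducible fluorescent reporter. GFPuv, annotated in the feature table as an Aequorea victoria-derived αGFP variant, is expressed from the LlacO-1 promoter. The annotation software detects this promoter as two lac operators adjoining a lambda PL-type core, which it labels as a PLtetO-1 fragment. Transcription is terminated by the rrnB T1 and T7Te terminators. Upstream and in the opposite orientation lies lacI, whose repressor binds the operators and keeps the reporter off until IPTG is added. According to the catalogue entry, lacI is driven here by the constitutive Anderson promoter J23101. The annotation matches this region to the related J23119 promoter plus a partial lacIq promoter. A small tetracycline-resistance fragment between the two units is not a complete gene.

Because the name highlights the promoter driving lacI, the plasmid is probably one of a series that varies repressor level to tune leakiness and induction range. GFPuv fluorescence would serve as the readout, but the record does not describe the other members.
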