Addgene plasmid #106390: pBBR6k-J23101-GFPuv
Purpose: pBBR6k-GFPuv with Anderson promoter J23101 expressing lacI
Depositing lab: Brian Pfleger. Depositing organization: University of Wisconsin, Madison. Publication: Genetic tools for reliable gene expression and recombineering in Pseudomonas putida. Cook TB, Rand JM, Nurani W, Courtney DK, Liu SA, Pfleger BF. J Ind Microbiol Biotechnol. 2018 Jan 3. pii: 10.1007/s10295-017-2001-5. doi: 10.1007/s10295-017-2001-5. PubMed 29299733.
Backbone
  Vector backbone: pSEVA234
  Vector type: Bacterial Expression
Growth in bacteria
  Bacterial resistance: Kanamycin, 50 μg/mL
  Growth temperature: 37°C
  Growth strain: DH5alpha
  Copy number: Low Copy
Gene/Insert
  Gene/Insert name: GFPuv
  Species: Synthetic
  Promoter: LlacO-1
  Cloning method: Gibson Cloning
  Sequencing primers: 5′ na
Terms and licenses: Academic/Nonprofit Terms; Industry Terms: Not Available to Industry
How to cite: pBBR6k-J23101-GFPuv was a gift from Brian Pfleger (Addgene plasmid # 106390 ; http://n2t.net/addgene:106390 ; RRID:Addgene_106390)
